Addgene plasmid #131483: pORANGE GFP-Clta KI
Purpose: Endogenous tagging of Clathrin light chain α: N-terminal (amino acid position: M1)
Depositing lab: Harold MacGillavry. Depositing organization: Utrecht University. Publication: ORANGE: A CRISPR/Cas9-based genome editing toolbox for epitope tagging of endogenous proteins in neurons. Willems J, de Jong APH, Scheefhals N, Mertens E, Catsburg LAE, Poorthuis RB, de Winter F, Verhaagen J, Meye FJ, MacGillavry HD. PLoS Biol. 2020 Apr 10;18(4):e3000665. doi: 10.1371/journal.pbio.3000665. PubMed 32275651.
Backbone
  Vector backbone: pORANGE
  Backbone size w/o insert (bp): 9258
  Vector type: Mammalian Expression
Growth in bacteria
  Bacterial resistance: Ampicillin, 100 μg/mL
  Growth temperature: 37°C
  Growth strain: DH5alpha
  Copy number: High Copy
Gene/Insert
  Gene/Insert name: gRNA and GFP donor
  gRNA/shRNA sequence: GGATCCAACTCAGCCATGA
  Species: R. norvegicus (rat)
  Entrez Gene: Clta (a.k.a. LCA1, LCA2, LCA3)
  Promoter: U6 and Cbh
  Cloning method: Restriction Enzyme; 5′ cloning site Unknown (unknown if destroyed); 3′ cloning site Unknown (unknown if destroyed)
  Sequencing primers: 5′ aaggctgttagagagataattggaa; 3′ cgggccatttaccgtaagtt
Terms and licenses: Academic/Nonprofit Terms; Industry Terms: Not Available to Industry
How to cite: pORANGE GFP-Clta KI was a gift from Harold MacGillavry (Addgene plasmid # 131483 ; http://n2t.net/addgene:131483 ; RRID:Addgene_131483)
