[The description below was written by a language model from this plasmid's Addgene catalogue record and pLannotate feature annotations shown in this document.]
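Description:
pORANGE GFP-Clta KI is a single-plasmid CRISPR/Cas9 knock-in construct built on the pORANGE mammalian expression backbone. It is designed to tag endogenous rat clathrin light chain α (Clta) with GFP at its N-terminus, at the M1 position. The plasmid is propagated in E. coli at high copy from a ColE1/pUC-type origin under ampicillin selection (AmpR with its own bla promoter). An f1 phage origin and short bom and rop remnants from pBR322-type backbones are also annotated. One AAV2 inverted terminal repeat lies downstream of the Cas9 cassette. Because only one ITR is annotated, the record does not support treating the plasmid as a packageable AAV genome.

The payload combines three components. A human U6 RNA polymerase III promoter drives a Clta-targeting guide fused to the S. pyogenes gRNA scaffold, and a second partial scaffold fragment sits just after it. Next comes a promoterless EGFP coding sequence that serves as the donor. Its lack of a promoter means fluorescence should depend on integration into the Clta locus, where the tag comes under endogenous regulation. The record does not annotate the sequences flanking the donor, so how it is released or integrated cannot be read from the feature table. Finally, the Cbh promoter (CMV enhancer, chicken β-actin promoter and hybrid intron) expresses S. pyogenes Cas9, which is annotated as two adjoining halves spanning one continuous coding region. Cas9 is preceded by an HA epitope fragment and terminated by the bGH polyadenylation signal.

The depositor and sequencing-derived records are both 9,258 nt and carry essentially identical annotations. The plasmid belongs to a toolbox for epitope tagging of endogenous proteins in neurons, here allowing clathrin light chain to be visualised at native expression levels.
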