Features (pLannotate 1.2.2; 19 found; start..end, strand, type, name):
     62..302     +  promoter       U6 promoter: RNA polymerase III promoter for human U6 snRNA
    330..405     +  misc_RNA       gRNA scaffold: guide RNA scaffold for the Streptococcus pyogenes CRISPR/Cas9 system
    412..455     +  misc_RNA       gRNA scaffold (fragment): guide RNA scaffold for the Streptococcus pyogenes CRISPR/Cas9 system
    534..1247    +  CDS            EGFP: EGFP is a basic (constitutively fluorescent) green fluorescent protein published in 1996, derived from Aequorea victoria. It is reported to be a rapidly-maturing weak dimer with moderate acid sensitivity.
   1323..1608    +  enhancer       CMV enhancer: human cytomegalovirus immediate early enhancer; contains an 18-bp deletion relative to the standard CMV enhancer
   1610..1887    +  promoter       chicken β-actin promoter: No description available
   1888..2115    +  intron         hybrid intron: hybrid between chicken β-actin (CBA) and minute virus of mice (MMV) introns (Gray et al., 2011)
   2136..2163    +  CDS            3xHA (fragment): three tandem HA epitope tags
   2196..3911    +  CDS            Cas9(N): N-terminal portion of Streptococcus pyogenes Cas9 (Zetsche et al., 2015)
   3798..6296    +  CDS            Cas9(C): C-terminal portion of Streptococcus pyogenes Cas9 (Zetsche et al., 2015)
   6366..6477    +  polyA_signal   bGH poly(A) signal: bovine growth hormone polyadenylation signal
   6582..6722    +  repeat_region  AAV2 ITR: inverted terminal repeat of adeno-associated virus serotype 2 inverted
   6727..6778    -  misc_feature   bom (fragment): basis of mobility region from pBR322
   6797..7252    +  rep_origin     f1 ori (sequence partly withheld): f1 bacteriophage origin of replication; arrow indicates direction of (+) strand synthesis
   7253..7302    -  misc_feature   bom (fragment): basis of mobility region from pBR322
   7404..7439    -  CDS            rop (fragment): Rop protein, which maintains plasmids at low copy number; rop
   7534..7638    +  promoter       AmpR promoter: bla
   7639..8499    +  CDS            AmpR: β-lactamase; bla; confers resistance to ampicillin, carbenicillin, and related antibiotics
   8670..9258    +  rep_origin     ori: high-copy-number ColE1/pMB1/pBR322/pUC origin of replication
>Addgene plasmid #131483 | pORANGE GFP-Clta KI | depositor full sequence | sequence record 252050 | pORANGE GFP-Clta KI sequence 9258 bps
AACGCCAGCAACGCGGCCTTTTTACGGTTCCTGGCCTTTTGCTGGCCTTTTGCTCACATGTGAGGGCCTA
TTTCCCATGATTCCTTCATATTTGCATATACGATACAAGGCTGTTAGAGAGATAATTGGAATTAATTTGA
CTGTAAACACAAAGATATTAGTACAAAATACGTGACGTAGAAAGTAATAATTTCTTGGGTAGTTTGCAGT
TTTAAAATTATGTTTTAAAATGGACTATCATATGCTTACCGTAACTTGAAAGTATTTCGATTTCTTGGCT
TTATATATCTTGTGGAAAGGACGAAACACCGGATCCAACTCAGCCATGAGTTTTAGAGCTAGAAATAGCA
AGTTAAAATAAGGCTAGTCCGTTATCAACTTGAAAAAGTGGCACCGAGTCGGTGCTTTTTTGTTTTAGAG
CTAGAAATAGCAAGTTAAAATAAGGCTAGTCCGTTTTTAGCGCGTGCGCCAATTCTGCAGACAAATGGCT
CTAGAAGCTTGGATCCAACTCAGCCATGAGGGCAGGTAGCGGAGTGAGCAAGGGCGAGGAGCTGTTCACC
GGGGTGGTGCCCATCCTGGTCGAGCTGGACGGCGACGTAAACGGCCACAAGTTCAGCGTGTCCGGCGAGG
GCGAGGGCGATGCCACCTACGGCAAGCTGACCCTGAAGTTCATCTGCACCACCGGCAAGCTGCCCGTGCC
CTGGCCCACCCTCGTGACCACCCTGACCTACGGCGTGCAGTGCTTCAGCCGCTACCCCGACCACATGAAG
CAGCACGACTTCTTCAAGTCCGCCATGCCCGAAGGCTACGTCCAGGAGCGCACCATCTTCTTCAAGGACG
ACGGCAACTACAAGACCCGCGCCGAGGTGAAGTTCGAGGGCGACACCCTGGTGAACCGCATCGAGCTGAA
GGGCATCGACTTCAAGGAGGACGGCAACATCCTGGGGCACAAGCTGGAGTACAACTACAACAGCCACAAC
GTCTATATCATGGCCGACAAGCAGAAGAACGGCATCAAGGTGAACTTCAAGATCCGCCACAACATCGAGG
ACGGCAGCGTGCAGCTCGCCGACCACTACCAGCAGAACACCCCCATCGGCGACGGCCCCGTGCTGCTGCC
CGACAACCACTACCTGAGCACCCAGTCCGCCCTGAGCAAAGACCCCAACGAGAAGCGCGATCACATGGTC
CTGCTGGAGTTCGTGACCGCCGCCGGGATCACTCTCGGCATGGACGAGCTGTACAAGGGTAGCGGAGGAT
CCAACTCAGCCATGAGGGCTCGAGGATCCTAGGACGCGTCCTAGGACGCGTCCAGAGGTACCCGTTACAT
AACTTACGGTAAATGGCCCGCCTGGCTGACCGCCCAACGACCCCCGCCCATTGACGTCAATAGTAACGCC
AATAGGGACTTTCCATTGACGTCAATGGGTGGAGTATTTACGGTAAACTGCCCACTTGGCAGTACATCAA
GTGTATCATATGCCAAGTACGCCCCCTATTGACGTCAATGACGGTAAATGGCCCGCCTGGCATTGTGCCC
AGTACATGACCTTATGGGACTTTCCTACTTGGCAGTACATCTACGTATTAGTCATCGCTATTACCATGGT
CGAGGTGAGCCCCACGTTCTGCTTCACTCTCCCCATCTCCCCCCCCTCCCCACCCCCAATTTTGTATTTA
TTTATTTTTTAATTATTTTGTGCAGCGATGGGGGCGGGGGGGGGGGGGGGGCGCGCGCCAGGCGGGGCGG
GGCGGGGCGAGGGGCGGGGCGGGGCGAGGCGGAGAGGTGCGGCGGCAGCCAATCAGAGCGGCGCGCTCCG
AAAGTTTCCTTTTATGGCGAGGCGGCGGCGGCGGCGGCCCTATAAAAAGCGAAGCGCGCGGCGGGCGGGA
GTCGCTGCGCGCTGCCTTCGCCCCGTGCCCCGCTCCGCCGCCGCCTCGCGCCGCCCGCCCCGGCTCTGAC
TGACCGCGTTACTCCCACAGGTGAGCGGGCGGGACGGCCCTTCTCCTCCGGGCTGTAATTAGCTGAGCAA
GAGGTAAGGGTTTAAGGGATGGTTGGTTGGTGGGGTATTAATGTTTAATTACCTGGAGCACCTGCCTGAA
ATCACTTTTTTTCAGGTTGGACCGGTGCCACCATGTACCCATACGATGTTCCAGATTACGCTTCGCCGAA
GAAAAAGCGCAAGGTCGAAGCGTCCGACAAGAAGTACAGCATCGGCCTGGACATCGGCACCAACTCTGTG
GGCTGGGCCGTGATCACCGACGAGTACAAGGTGCCCAGCAAGAAATTCAAGGTGCTGGGCAACACCGACC
GGCACAGCATCAAGAAGAACCTGATCGGAGCCCTGCTGTTCGACAGCGGCGAAACAGCCGAGGCCACCCG
GCTGAAGAGAACCGCCAGAAGAAGATACACCAGACGGAAGAACCGGATCTGCTATCTGCAAGAGATCTTC
AGCAACGAGATGGCCAAGGTGGACGACAGCTTCTTCCACAGACTGGAAGAGTCCTTCCTGGTGGAAGAGG
ATAAGAAGCACGAGCGGCACCCCATCTTCGGCAACATCGTGGACGAGGTGGCCTACCACGAGAAGTACCC
CACCATCTACCACCTGAGAAAGAAACTGGTGGACAGCACCGACAAGGCCGACCTGCGGCTGATCTATCTG
GCCCTGGCCCACATGATCAAGTTCCGGGGCCACTTCCTGATCGAGGGCGACCTGAACCCCGACAACAGCG
ACGTGGACAAGCTGTTCATCCAGCTGGTGCAGACCTACAACCAGCTGTTCGAGGAAAACCCCATCAACGC
CAGCGGCGTGGACGCCAAGGCCATCCTGTCTGCCAGACTGAGCAAGAGCAGACGGCTGGAAAATCTGATC
GCCCAGCTGCCCGGCGAGAAGAAGAATGGCCTGTTCGGCAACCTGATTGCCCTGAGCCTGGGCCTGACCC
CCAACTTCAAGAGCAACTTCGACCTGGCCGAGGATGCCAAACTGCAGCTGAGCAAGGACACCTACGACGA
CGACCTGGACAACCTGCTGGCCCAGATCGGCGACCAGTACGCCGACCTGTTTCTGGCCGCCAAGAACCTG
TCCGACGCCATCCTGCTGAGCGACATCCTGAGAGTGAACACCGAGATCACCAAGGCCCCCCTGAGCGCCT
CTATGATCAAGAGATACGACGAGCACCACCAGGACCTGACCCTGCTGAAAGCTCTCGTGCGGCAGCAGCT
GCCTGAGAAGTACAAAGAGATTTTCTTCGACCAGAGCAAGAACGGCTACGCCGGCTACATTGACGGCGGA
GCCAGCCAGGAAGAGTTCTACAAGTTCATCAAGCCCATCCTGGAAAAGATGGACGGCACCGAGGAACTGC
TCGTGAAGCTGAACAGAGAGGACCTGCTGCGGAAGCAGCGGACCTTCGACAACGGCAGCATCCCCCACCA
GATCCACCTGGGAGAGCTGCACGCCATTCTGCGGCGGCAGGAAGATTTTTACCCATTCCTGAAGGACAAC
CGGGAAAAGATCGAGAAGATCCTGACCTTCCGCATCCCCTACTACGTGGGCCCTCTGGCCAGGGGAAACA
GCAGATTCGCCTGGATGACCAGAAAGAGCGAGGAAACCATCACCCCCTGGAACTTCGAGGAAGTGGTGGA
CAAGGGCGCTTCCGCCCAGAGCTTCATCGAGCGGATGACCAACTTCGATAAGAACCTGCCCAACGAGAAG
GTGCTGCCCAAGCACAGCCTGCTGTACGAGTACTTCACCGTGTATAACGAGCTGACCAAAGTGAAATACG
TGACCGAGGGAATGAGAAAGCCCGCCTTCCTGAGCGGCGAGCAGAAAAAGGCCATCGTGGACCTGCTGTT
CAAGACCAACCGGAAAGTGACCGTGAAGCAGCTGAAAGAGGACTACTTCAAGAAAATCGAGTGCTTCGAC
TCCGTGGAAATCTCCGGCGTGGAAGATCGGTTCAACGCCTCCCTGGGCACATACCACGATCTGCTGAAAA
TTATCAAGGACAAGGACTTCCTGGACAATGAGGAAAACGAGGACATTCTGGAAGATATCGTGCTGACCCT
GACACTGTTTGAGGACAGAGAGATGATCGAGGAACGGCTGAAAACCTATGCCCACCTGTTCGACGACAAA
GTGATGAAGCAGCTGAAGCGGCGGAGATACACCGGCTGGGGCAGGCTGAGCCGGAAGCTGATCAACGGCA
TCCGGGACAAGCAGTCCGGCAAGACAATCCTGGATTTCCTGAAGTCCGACGGCTTCGCCAACAGAAACTT
CATGCAGCTGATCCACGACGACAGCCTGACCTTTAAAGAGGACATCCAGAAAGCCCAGGTGTCCGGCCAG
GGCGATAGCCTGCACGAGCACATTGCCAATCTGGCCGGCAGCCCCGCCATTAAGAAGGGCATCCTGCAGA
CAGTGAAGGTGGTGGACGAGCTCGTGAAAGTGATGGGCCGGCACAAGCCCGAGAACATCGTGATCGAAAT
GGCCAGAGAGAACCAGACCACCCAGAAGGGACAGAAGAACAGCCGCGAGAGAATGAAGCGGATCGAAGAG
GGCATCAAAGAGCTGGGCAGCCAGATCCTGAAAGAACACCCCGTGGAAAACACCCAGCTGCAGAACGAGA
AGCTGTACCTGTACTACCTGCAGAATGGGCGGGATATGTACGTGGACCAGGAACTGGACATCAACCGGCT
GTCCGACTACGATGTGGACCATATCGTGCCTCAGAGCTTTCTGAAGGACGACTCCATCGACAACAAGGTG
CTGACCAGAAGCGACAAGAACCGGGGCAAGAGCGACAACGTGCCCTCCGAAGAGGTCGTGAAGAAGATGA
AGAACTACTGGCGGCAGCTGCTGAACGCCAAGCTGATTACCCAGAGAAAGTTCGACAATCTGACCAAGGC
CGAGAGAGGCGGCCTGAGCGAACTGGATAAGGCCGGCTTCATCAAGAGACAGCTGGTGGAAACCCGGCAG
ATCACAAAGCACGTGGCACAGATCCTGGACTCCCGGATGAACACTAAGTACGACGAGAATGACAAGCTGA
TCCGGGAAGTGAAAGTGATCACCCTGAAGTCCAAGCTGGTGTCCGATTTCCGGAAGGATTTCCAGTTTTA
CAAAGTGCGCGAGATCAACAACTACCACCACGCCCACGACGCCTACCTGAACGCCGTCGTGGGAACCGCC
CTGATCAAAAAGTACCCTAAGCTGGAAAGCGAGTTCGTGTACGGCGACTACAAGGTGTACGACGTGCGGA
AGATGATCGCCAAGAGCGAGCAGGAAATCGGCAAGGCTACCGCCAAGTACTTCTTCTACAGCAACATCAT
GAACTTTTTCAAGACCGAGATTACCCTGGCCAACGGCGAGATCCGGAAGCGGCCTCTGATCGAGACAAAC
GGCGAAACCGGGGAGATCGTGTGGGATAAGGGCCGGGATTTTGCCACCGTGCGGAAAGTGCTGAGCATGC
CCCAAGTGAATATCGTGAAAAAGACCGAGGTGCAGACAGGCGGCTTCAGCAAAGAGTCTATCCTGCCCAA
GAGGAACAGCGATAAGCTGATCGCCAGAAAGAAGGACTGGGACCCTAAGAAGTACGGCGGCTTCGACAGC
CCCACCGTGGCCTATTCTGTGCTGGTGGTGGCCAAAGTGGAAAAGGGCAAGTCCAAGAAACTGAAGAGTG
TGAAAGAGCTGCTGGGGATCACCATCATGGAAAGAAGCAGCTTCGAGAAGAATCCCATCGACTTTCTGGA
AGCCAAGGGCTACAAAGAAGTGAAAAAGGACCTGATCATCAAGCTGCCTAAGTACTCCCTGTTCGAGCTG
GAAAACGGCCGGAAGAGAATGCTGGCCTCTGCCGGCGAACTGCAGAAGGGAAACGAACTGGCCCTGCCCT
CCAAATATGTGAACTTCCTGTACCTGGCCAGCCACTATGAGAAGCTGAAGGGCTCCCCCGAGGATAATGA
GCAGAAACAGCTGTTTGTGGAACAGCACAAGCACTACCTGGACGAGATCATCGAGCAGATCAGCGAGTTC
TCCAAGAGAGTGATCCTGGCCGACGCTAATCTGGACAAAGTGCTGTCCGCCTACAACAAGCACCGGGATA
AGCCCATCAGAGAGCAGGCCGAGAATATCATCCACCTGTTTACCCTGACCAATCTGGGAGCCCCTGCCGC
CTTCAAGTACTTTGACACCACCATCGACCGGAAGAGGTACACCAGCACCAAAGAGGTGCTGGACGCCACC
CTGATCCACCAGAGCATCACCGGCCTGTACGAGACACGGATCGACCTGTCTCAGCTGGGAGGCGACAGCC
CCAAGAAGAAGAGAAAGGTGGAGGCCAGCTAAGAATTCTAACTAGAGCTCGCTGATCAGCCTCGACTGTG
CCTTCTAGTTGCCAGCCATCTGTTGTTTGCCCCTCCCCCGTGCCTTCCTTGACCCTGGAAGGTGCCACTC
CCACTGTCCTTTCCTAATAAAATGAGGAAATTGCATCGCATTGTCTGAGTAGGTGTCATTCTATTCTGGG
GGGTGGGGTGGGGCAGGACAGCAAGGGGGAGGATTGGGAAGAGAATAGCAGGCATGCTGGGGAGCGGCCG
CAGGAACCCCTAGTGATGGAGTTGGCCACTCCCTCTCTGCGCGCTCGCTCGCTCACTGAGGCCGGGCGAC
CAAAGGTCGCCCGACGCCCGGGCTTTGCCCGGGCGGCCTCAGTGAGCGAGCGAGCGCGCAGCTGCCTGCA
GGGGCGCCTGATGCGGTATTTTCTCCTTACGCATCTGTGCGGTATTTCACACCGCATA
[95 nt withheld, positions 6779-6873]
T
[46 nt withheld, positions 6875-6920]
C
[141 nt withheld, positions 6922-7062]
CCTTTGACGTTGGAGTCCACGTTCTTT
[37 nt withheld, positions 7090-7126]
ACTCTATCTCGGGCTATTCTTTTGATTTATAAGGGATTTTGCCGATTTCGGTCTATTGGTTAAAAAATGA
GCTGATTTAACAAAAATTTAACGCGAATTTTAACAAAATATTAACGTTTACAATTTTATGGTGCACTCTC
AGTACAATCTGCTCTGATGCCGCATAGTTAAGCCAGCCCCGACACCCGCCAACACCCGCTGACGCGCCCT
GACGGGCTTGTCTGCTCCCGGCATCCGCTTACAGACAAGCTGTGACCGTCTCCGGGAGCTGCATGTGTCA
GAGGTTTTCACCGTCATCACCGAAACGCGCGAGACGAAAGGGCCTCGTGATACGCCTATTTTTATAGGTT
AATGTCATGATAATAATGGTTTCTTAGACGTCAGGTGGCACTTTTCGGGGAAATGTGCGCGGAACCCCTA
TTTGTTTATTTTTCTAAATACATTCAAATATGTATCCGCTCATGAGACAATAACCCTGATAAATGCTTCA
ATAATATTGAAAAAGGAAGAGTATGAGTATTCAACATTTCCGTGTCGCCCTTATTCCCTTTTTTGCGGCA
TTTTGCCTTCCTGTTTTTGCTCACCCAGAAACGCTGGTGAAAGTAAAAGATGCTGAAGATCAGTTGGGTG
CACGAGTGGGTTACATCGAACTGGATCTCAACAGCGGTAAGATCCTTGAGAGTTTTCGCCCCGAAGAACG
TTTTCCAATGATGAGCACTTTTAAAGTTCTGCTATGTGGCGCGGTATTATCCCGTATTGACGCCGGGCAA
GAGCAACTCGGTCGCCGCATACACTATTCTCAGAATGACTTGGTTGAGTACTCACCAGTCACAGAAAAGC
ATCTTACGGATGGCATGACAGTAAGAGAATTATGCAGTGCTGCCATAACCATGAGTGATAACACTGCGGC
CAACTTACTTCTGACAACGATCGGAGGACCGAAGGAGCTAACCGCTTTTTTGCACAACATGGGGGATCAT
GTAACTCGCCTTGATCGTTGGGAACCGGAGCTGAATGAAGCCATACCAAACGACGAGCGTGACACCACGA
TGCCTGTAGCAATGGCAACAACGTTGCGCAAACTATTAACTGGCGAACTACTTACTCTAGCTTCCCGGCA
ACAATTAATAGACTGGATGGAGGCGGATAAAGTTGCAGGACCACTTCTGCGCTCGGCCCTTCCGGCTGGC
TGGTTTATTGCTGATAAATCTGGAGCCGGTGAGCGTGGAAGCCGCGGTATCATTGCAGCACTGGGGCCAG
ATGGTAAGCCCTCCCGTATCGTAGTTATCTACACGACGGGGAGTCAGGCAACTATGGATGAACGAAATAG
ACAGATCGCTGAGATAGGTGCCTCACTGATTAAGCATTGGTAACTGTCAGACCAAGTTTACTCATATATA
CTTTAGATTGATTTAAAACTTCATTTTTAATTTAAAAGGATCTAGGTGAAGATCCTTTTTGATAATCTCA
TGACCAAAATCCCTTAACGTGAGTTTTCGTTCCACTGAGCGTCAGACCCCGTAGAAAAGATCAAAGGATC
TTCTTGAGATCCTTTTTTTCTGCGCGTAATCTGCTGCTTGCAAACAAAAAAACCACCGCTACCAGCGGTG
GTTTGTTTGCCGGATCAAGAGCTACCAACTCTTTTTCCGAAGGTAACTGGCTTCAGCAGAGCGCAGATAC
CAAATACTGTTCTTCTAGTGTAGCCGTAGTTAGGCCACCACTTCAAGAACTCTGTAGCACCGCCTACATA
CCTCGCTCTGCTAATCCTGTTACCAGTGGCTGCTGCCAGTGGCGATAAGTCGTGTCTTACCGGGTTGGAC
TCAAGACGATAGTTACCGGATAAGGCGCAGCGGTCGGGCTGAACGGGGGGTTCGTGCACACAGCCCAGCT
TGGAGCGAACGACCTACACCGAACTGAGATACCTACAGCGTGAGCTATGAGAAAGCGCCACGCTTCCCGA
AGGGAGAAAGGCGGACAGGTATCCGGTAAGCGGCAGGGTCGGAACAGGAGAGCGCACGAGGGAGCTTCCA
GGGGGAAACGCCTGGTATCTTTATAGTCCTGTCGGGTTTCGCCACCTCTGACTTGAGCGTCGATTTTTGT
GATGCTCGTCAGGGGGGCGGAGCCTATGGAAA
