Features (pLannotate 1.2.2; 19 found; start..end, strand, type, name):
     62..302     +  promoter       U6 promoter: RNA polymerase III promoter for human U6 snRNA
    330..405     +  misc_RNA       gRNA scaffold: guide RNA scaffold for the Streptococcus pyogenes CRISPR/Cas9 system
    412..455     +  misc_RNA       gRNA scaffold (fragment): guide RNA scaffold for the Streptococcus pyogenes CRISPR/Cas9 system
    534..1247    +  CDS            EGFP: EGFP is a basic (constitutively fluorescent) green fluorescent protein published in 1996, derived from Aequorea victoria. It is reported to be a rapidly-maturing weak dimer with moderate acid sensitivity.
   1323..1608    +  enhancer       CMV enhancer: human cytomegalovirus immediate early enhancer; contains an 18-bp deletion relative to the standard CMV enhancer
   1610..1887    +  promoter       chicken β-actin promoter: No description available
   1888..2115    +  intron         hybrid intron: hybrid between chicken β-actin (CBA) and minute virus of mice (MMV) introns (Gray et al., 2011)
   2136..2163    +  CDS            3xHA (fragment): three tandem HA epitope tags
   2196..3797    +  CDS            Cas9(N): N-terminal portion of Streptococcus pyogenes Cas9 (Zetsche et al., 2015)
   3798..6296    +  CDS            Cas9(C): C-terminal portion of Streptococcus pyogenes Cas9 (Zetsche et al., 2015)
   6366..6477    +  polyA_signal   bGH poly(A) signal: bovine growth hormone polyadenylation signal
   6582..6722    +  repeat_region  AAV2 ITR: inverted terminal repeat of adeno-associated virus serotype 2 inverted
   6727..6778    -  misc_feature   bom (fragment): basis of mobility region from pBR322
   6797..7252    +  rep_origin     f1 ori (sequence partly withheld): f1 bacteriophage origin of replication; arrow indicates direction of (+) strand synthesis
   7253..7302    -  misc_feature   bom (fragment): basis of mobility region from pBR322
   7404..7439    -  CDS            rop (fragment): Rop protein, which maintains plasmids at low copy number; rop
   7534..7638    +  promoter       AmpR promoter: bla
   7639..8499    +  CDS            AmpR: β-lactamase; bla; confers resistance to ampicillin, carbenicillin, and related antibiotics
   8670..9258    +  rep_origin     ori: high-copy-number ColE1/pMB1/pBR322/pUC origin of replication
>Addgene plasmid #131483 | pORANGE GFP-Clta KI | addgene full sequence | sequence record 257607 | Addgene NGS Result
AACGCCAGCAACGCGGCCTTTTTACGGTTCCTGGCCTTTTGCTGGCCTTTTGCTCACATGTGAGGGCCTA
TTTCCCATGATTCCTTCATATTTGCATATACGATACAAGGCTGTTAGAGAGATAATTGGAATTAATTTGA
CTGTAAACACAAAGATATTAGTACAAAATACGTGACGTAGAAAGTAATAATTTCTTGGGTAGTTTGCAGT
TTTAAAATTATGTTTTAAAATGGACTATCATATGCTTACCGTAACTTGAAAGTATTTCGATTTCTTGGCT
TTATATATCTTGTGGAAAGGACGAAACACCGGATCCAACTCAGCCATGAGTTTTAGAGCTAGAAATAGCA
AGTTAAAATAAGGCTAGTCCGTTATCAACTTGAAAAAGTGGCACCGAGTCGGTGCTTTTTTGTTTTAGAG
CTAGAAATAGCAAGTTAAAATAAGGCTAGTCCGTTTTTAGCGCGTGCGCCAATTCTGCAGACAAATGGCT
CTAGAAGCTTGGATCCAACTCAGCCATGAGGGCAGGTAGCGGAGTGAGCAAGGGCGAGGAGCTGTTCACC
GGGGTGGTGCCCATCCTGGTCGAGCTGGACGGCGACGTAAACGGCCACAAGTTCAGCGTGTCCGGCGAGG
GCGAGGGCGATGCCACCTACGGCAAGCTGACCCTGAAGTTCATCTGCACCACCGGCAAGCTGCCCGTGCC
CTGGCCCACCCTCGTGACCACCCTGACCTACGGCGTGCAGTGCTTCAGCCGCTACCCCGACCACATGAAG
CAGCACGACTTCTTCAAGTCCGCCATGCCCGAAGGCTACGTCCAGGAGCGCACCATCTTCTTCAAGGACG
ACGGCAACTACAAGACCCGCGCCGAGGTGAAGTTCGAGGGCGACACCCTGGTGAACCGCATCGAGCTGAA
GGGCATCGACTTCAAGGAGGACGGCAACATCCTGGGGCACAAGCTGGAGTACAACTACAACAGCCACAAC
GTCTATATCATGGCCGACAAGCAGAAGAACGGCATCAAGGTGAACTTCAAGATCCGCCACAACATCGAGG
ACGGCAGCGTGCAGCTCGCCGACCACTACCAGCAGAACACCCCCATCGGCGACGGCCCCGTGCTGCTGCC
CGACAACCACTACCTGAGCACCCAGTCCGCCCTGAGCAAAGACCCCAACGAGAAGCGCGATCACATGGTC
CTGCTGGAGTTCGTGACCGCCGCCGGGATCACTCTCGGCATGGACGAGCTGTACAAGGGTAGCGGAGGAT
CCAACTCAGCCATGAGGGCTCGAGGATCCTAGGACGCGTCCTAGGACGCGTCCAGAGGTACCCGTTACAT
AACTTACGGTAAATGGCCCGCCTGGCTGACCGCCCAACGACCCCCGCCCATTGACGTCAATAGTAACGCC
AATAGGGACTTTCCATTGACGTCAATGGGTGGAGTATTTACGGTAAACTGCCCACTTGGCAGTACATCAA
GTGTATCATATGCCAAGTACGCCCCCTATTGACGTCAATGACGGTAAATGGCCCGCCTGGCATTGTGCCC
AGTACATGACCTTATGGGACTTTCCTACTTGGCAGTACATCTACGTATTAGTCATCGCTATTACCATGGT
CGAGGTGAGCCCCACGTTCTGCTTCACTCTCCCCATCTCCCCCCCCTCCCCACCCCCAATTTTGTATTTA
TTTATTTTTTAATTATTTTGTGCAGCGATGGGGGCGGGGGGGGGGGGGGGGCGCGCGCCAGGCGGGGCGG
GGCGGGGCGAGGGGCGGGGCGGGGCGAGGCGGAGAGGTGCGGCGGCAGCCAATCAGAGCGGCGCGCTCCG
AAAGTTTCCTTTTATGGCGAGGCGGCGGCGGCGGCGGCCCTATAAAAAGCGAAGCGCGCGGCGGGCGGGA
GTCGCTGCGCGCTGCCTTCGCCCCGTGCCCCGCTCCGCCGCCGCCTCGCGCCGCCCGCCCCGGCTCTGAC
TGACCGCGTTACTCCCACAGGTGAGCGGGCGGGACGGCCCTTCTCCTCCGGGCTGTAATTAGCTGAGCAA
GAGGTAAGGGTTTAAGGGATGGTTGGTTGGTGGGGTATTAATGTTTAATTACCTGGAGCACCTGCCTGAA
ATCACTTTTTTTCAGGTTGGACCGGTGCCACCATGTACCCATACGATGTTCCAGATTACGCTTCGCCGAA
GAAAAAGCGCAAGGTCGAAGCGTCCGACAAGAAGTACAGCATCGGCCTGGACATCGGCACCAACTCTGTG
GGCTGGGCCGTGATCACCGACGAGTACAAGGTGCCCAGCAAGAAATTCAAGGTGCTGGGCAACACCGACC
GGCACAGCATCAAGAAGAACCTGATCGGAGCCCTGCTGTTCGACAGCGGCGAAACAGCCGAGGCCACCCG
GCTGAAGAGAACCGCCAGAAGAAGATACACCAGACGGAAGAACCGGATCTGCTATCTGCAAGAGATCTTC
AGCAACGAGATGGCCAAGGTGGACGACAGCTTCTTCCACAGACTGGAAGAGTCCTTCCTGGTGGAAGAGG
ATAAGAAGCACGAGCGGCACCCCATCTTCGGCAACATCGTGGACGAGGTGGCCTACCACGAGAAGTACCC
CACCATCTACCACCTGAGAAAGAAACTGGTGGACAGCACCGACAAGGCCGACCTGCGGCTGATCTATCTG
GCCCTGGCCCACATGATCAAGTTCCGGGGCCACTTCCTGATCGAGGGCGACCTGAACCCCGACAACAGCG
ACGTGGACAAGCTGTTCATCCAGCTGGTGCAGACCTACAACCAGCTGTTCGAGGAAAACCCCATCAACGC
CAGCGGCGTGGACGCCAAGGCCATCCTGTCTGCCAGACTGAGCAAGAGCAGACGGCTGGAAAATCTGATC
GCCCAGCTGCCCGGCGAGAAGAAGAATGGCCTGTTCGGAAACCTGATTGCCCTGAGCCTGGGCCTGACCC
CCAACTTCAAGAGCAACTTCGACCTGGCCGAGGATGCCAAACTGCAGCTGAGCAAGGACACCTACGACGA
CGACCTGGACAACCTGCTGGCCCAGATCGGCGACCAGTACGCCGACCTGTTTCTGGCCGCCAAGAACCTG
TCCGACGCCATCCTGCTGAGCGACATCCTGAGAGTGAACACCGAGATCACCAAGGCCCCCCTGAGCGCCT
CTATGATCAAGAGATACGACGAGCACCACCAGGACCTGACCCTGCTGAAAGCTCTCGTGCGGCAGCAGCT
GCCTGAGAAGTACAAAGAGATTTTCTTCGACCAGAGCAAGAACGGCTACGCCGGCTACATTGACGGCGGA
GCCAGCCAGGAAGAGTTCTACAAGTTCATCAAGCCCATCCTGGAAAAGATGGACGGCACCGAGGAACTGC
TCGTGAAGCTGAACAGAGAGGACCTGCTGCGGAAGCAGCGGACCTTCGACAACGGCAGCATCCCCCACCA
GATCCACCTGGGAGAGCTGCACGCCATTCTGCGGCGGCAGGAAGATTTTTACCCATTCCTGAAGGACAAC
CGGGAAAAGATCGAGAAGATCCTGACCTTCCGCATCCCCTACTACGTGGGCCCTCTGGCCAGGGGAAACA
GCAGATTCGCCTGGATGACCAGAAAGAGCGAGGAAACCATCACCCCCTGGAACTTCGAGGAAGTGGTGGA
CAAGGGCGCTTCCGCCCAGAGCTTCATCGAGCGGATGACCAACTTCGATAAGAACCTGCCCAACGAGAAG
GTGCTGCCCAAGCACAGCCTGCTGTACGAGTACTTCACCGTGTATAACGAGCTGACCAAAGTGAAATACG
TGACCGAGGGAATGAGAAAGCCCGCCTTCCTGAGCGGCGAGCAGAAAAAGGCCATCGTGGACCTGCTGTT
CAAGACCAACCGGAAAGTGACCGTGAAGCAGCTGAAAGAGGACTACTTCAAGAAAATCGAGTGCTTCGAC
TCCGTGGAAATCTCCGGCGTGGAAGATCGGTTCAACGCCTCCCTGGGCACATACCACGATCTGCTGAAAA
TTATCAAGGACAAGGACTTCCTGGACAATGAGGAAAACGAGGACATTCTGGAAGATATCGTGCTGACCCT
GACACTGTTTGAGGACAGAGAGATGATCGAGGAACGGCTGAAAACCTATGCCCACCTGTTCGACGACAAA
GTGATGAAGCAGCTGAAGCGGCGGAGATACACCGGCTGGGGCAGGCTGAGCCGGAAGCTGATCAACGGCA
TCCGGGACAAGCAGTCCGGCAAGACAATCCTGGATTTCCTGAAGTCCGACGGCTTCGCCAACAGAAACTT
CATGCAGCTGATCCACGACGACAGCCTGACCTTTAAAGAGGACATCCAGAAAGCCCAGGTGTCCGGCCAG
GGCGATAGCCTGCACGAGCACATTGCCAATCTGGCCGGCAGCCCCGCCATTAAGAAGGGCATCCTGCAGA
CAGTGAAGGTGGTGGACGAGCTCGTGAAAGTGATGGGCCGGCACAAGCCCGAGAACATCGTGATCGAAAT
GGCCAGAGAGAACCAGACCACCCAGAAGGGACAGAAGAACAGCCGCGAGAGAATGAAGCGGATCGAAGAG
GGCATCAAAGAGCTGGGCAGCCAGATCCTGAAAGAACACCCCGTGGAAAACACCCAGCTGCAGAACGAGA
AGCTGTACCTGTACTACCTGCAGAATGGGCGGGATATGTACGTGGACCAGGAACTGGACATCAACCGGCT
GTCCGACTACGATGTGGACCATATCGTGCCTCAGAGCTTTCTGAAGGACGACTCCATCGACAACAAGGTG
CTGACCAGAAGCGACAAGAACCGGGGCAAGAGCGACAACGTGCCCTCCGAAGAGGTCGTGAAGAAGATGA
AGAACTACTGGCGGCAGCTGCTGAACGCCAAGCTGATTACCCAGAGAAAGTTCGACAATCTGACCAAGGC
CGAGAGAGGCGGCCTGAGCGAACTGGATAAGGCCGGCTTCATCAAGAGACAGCTGGTGGAAACCCGGCAG
ATCACAAAGCACGTGGCACAGATCCTGGACTCCCGGATGAACACTAAGTACGACGAGAATGACAAGCTGA
TCCGGGAAGTGAAAGTGATCACCCTGAAGTCCAAGCTGGTGTCCGATTTCCGGAAGGATTTCCAGTTTTA
CAAAGTGCGCGAGATCAACAACTACCACCACGCCCACGACGCCTACCTGAACGCCGTCGTGGGAACCGCC
CTGATCAAAAAGTACCCTAAGCTGGAAAGCGAGTTCGTGTACGGCGACTACAAGGTGTACGACGTGCGGA
AGATGATCGCCAAGAGCGAGCAGGAAATCGGCAAGGCTACCGCCAAGTACTTCTTCTACAGCAACATCAT
GAACTTTTTCAAGACCGAGATTACCCTGGCCAACGGCGAGATCCGGAAGCGGCCTCTGATCGAGACAAAC
GGCGAAACCGGGGAGATCGTGTGGGATAAGGGCCGGGATTTTGCCACCGTGCGGAAAGTGCTGAGCATGC
CCCAAGTGAATATCGTGAAAAAGACCGAGGTGCAGACAGGCGGCTTCAGCAAAGAGTCTATCCTGCCCAA
GAGGAACAGCGATAAGCTGATCGCCAGAAAGAAGGACTGGGACCCTAAGAAGTACGGCGGCTTCGACAGC
CCCACCGTGGCCTATTCTGTGCTGGTGGTGGCCAAAGTGGAAAAGGGCAAGTCCAAGAAACTGAAGAGTG
TGAAAGAGCTGCTGGGGATCACCATCATGGAAAGAAGCAGCTTCGAGAAGAATCCCATCGACTTTCTGGA
AGCCAAGGGCTACAAAGAAGTGAAAAAGGACCTGATCATCAAGCTGCCTAAGTACTCCCTGTTCGAGCTG
GAAAACGGCCGGAAGAGAATGCTGGCCTCTGCCGGCGAACTGCAGAAGGGAAACGAACTGGCCCTGCCCT
CCAAATATGTGAACTTCCTGTACCTGGCCAGCCACTATGAGAAGCTGAAGGGCTCCCCCGAGGATAATGA
GCAGAAACAGCTGTTTGTGGAACAGCACAAGCACTACCTGGACGAGATCATCGAGCAGATCAGCGAGTTC
TCCAAGAGAGTGATCCTGGCCGACGCTAATCTGGACAAAGTGCTGTCCGCCTACAACAAGCACCGGGATA
AGCCCATCAGAGAGCAGGCCGAGAATATCATCCACCTGTTTACCCTGACCAATCTGGGAGCCCCTGCCGC
CTTCAAGTACTTTGACACCACCATCGACCGGAAGAGGTACACCAGCACCAAAGAGGTGCTGGACGCCACC
CTGATCCACCAGAGCATCACCGGCCTGTACGAGACACGGATCGACCTGTCTCAGCTGGGAGGCGACAGCC
CCAAGAAGAAGAGAAAGGTGGAGGCCAGCTAAGAATTCTAACTAGAGCTCGCTGATCAGCCTCGACTGTG
CCTTCTAGTTGCCAGCCATCTGTTGTTTGCCCCTCCCCCGTGCCTTCCTTGACCCTGGAAGGTGCCACTC
CCACTGTCCTTTCCTAATAAAATGAGGAAATTGCATCGCATTGTCTGAGTAGGTGTCATTCTATTCTGGG
GGGTGGGGTGGGGCAGGACAGCAAGGGGGAGGATTGGGAAGAGAATAGCAGGCATGCTGGGGAGCGGCCG
CAGGAACCCCTAGTGATGGAGTTGGCCACTCCCTCTCTGCGCGCTCGCTCGCTCACTGAGGCCGGGCGAC
CAAAGGTCGCCCGACGCCCGGGCTTTGCCCGGGCGGCCTCAGTGAGCGAGCGAGCGCGCAGCTGCCTGCA
GGGGCGCCTGATGCGGTATTTTCTCCTTACGCATCTGTGCGGTATTTCACACCGCATA
[95 nt withheld, positions 6779-6873]
T
[46 nt withheld, positions 6875-6920]
C
[141 nt withheld, positions 6922-7062]
CCTTTGACGTTGGAGTCCACGTTCTTT
[37 nt withheld, positions 7090-7126]
ACTCTATCTCGGGCTATTCTTTTGATTTATAAGGGATTTTGCCGATTTCGGTCTATTGGTTAAAAAATGA
GCTGATTTAACAAAAATTTAACGCGAATTTTAACAAAATATTAACGTTTACAATTTTATGGTGCACTCTC
AGTACAATCTGCTCTGATGCCGCATAGTTAAGCCAGCCCCGACACCCGCCAACACCCGCTGACGCGCCCT
GACGGGCTTGTCTGCTCCCGGCATCCGCTTACAGACAAGCTGTGACCGTCTCCGGGAGCTGCATGTGTCA
GAGGTTTTCACCGTCATCACCGAAACGCGCGAGACGAAAGGGCCTCGTGATACGCCTATTTTTATAGGTT
AATGTCATGATAATAATGGTTTCTTAGACGTCAGGTGGCACTTTTCGGGGAAATGTGCGCGGAACCCCTA
TTTGTTTATTTTTCTAAATACATTCAAATATGTATCCGCTCATGAGACAATAACCCTGATAAATGCTTCA
ATAATATTGAAAAAGGAAGAGTATGAGTATTCAACATTTCCGTGTCGCCCTTATTCCCTTTTTTGCGGCA
TTTTGCCTTCCTGTTTTTGCTCACCCAGAAACGCTGGTGAAAGTAAAAGATGCTGAAGATCAGTTGGGTG
CACGAGTGGGTTACATCGAACTGGATCTCAACAGCGGTAAGATCCTTGAGAGTTTTCGCCCCGAAGAACG
TTTTCCAATGATGAGCACTTTTAAAGTTCTGCTATGTGGCGCGGTATTATCCCGTATTGACGCCGGGCAA
GAGCAACTCGGTCGCCGCATACACTATTCTCAGAATGACTTGGTTGAGTACTCACCAGTCACAGAAAAGC
ATCTTACGGATGGCATGACAGTAAGAGAATTATGCAGTGCTGCCATAACCATGAGTGATAACACTGCGGC
CAACTTACTTCTGACAACGATCGGAGGACCGAAGGAGCTAACCGCTTTTTTGCACAACATGGGGGATCAT
GTAACTCGCCTTGATCGTTGGGAACCGGAGCTGAATGAAGCCATACCAAACGACGAGCGTGACACCACGA
TGCCTGTAGCAATGGCAACAACGTTGCGCAAACTATTAACTGGCGAACTACTTACTCTAGCTTCCCGGCA
ACAATTAATAGACTGGATGGAGGCGGATAAAGTTGCAGGACCACTTCTGCGCTCGGCCCTTCCGGCTGGC
TGGTTTATTGCTGATAAATCTGGAGCCGGTGAGCGTGGAAGCCGCGGTATCATTGCAGCACTGGGGCCAG
ATGGTAAGCCCTCCCGTATCGTAGTTATCTACACGACGGGGAGTCAGGCAACTATGGATGAACGAAATAG
ACAGATCGCTGAGATAGGTGCCTCACTGATTAAGCATTGGTAACTGTCAGACCAAGTTTACTCATATATA
CTTTAGATTGATTTAAAACTTCATTTTTAATTTAAAAGGATCTAGGTGAAGATCCTTTTTGATAATCTCA
TGACCAAAATCCCTTAACGTGAGTTTTCGTTCCACTGAGCGTCAGACCCCGTAGAAAAGATCAAAGGATC
TTCTTGAGATCCTTTTTTTCTGCGCGTAATCTGCTGCTTGCAAACAAAAAAACCACCGCTACCAGCGGTG
GTTTGTTTGCCGGATCAAGAGCTACCAACTCTTTTTCCGAAGGTAACTGGCTTCAGCAGAGCGCAGATAC
CAAATACTGTTCTTCTAGTGTAGCCGTAGTTAGGCCACCACTTCAAGAACTCTGTAGCACCGCCTACATA
CCTCGCTCTGCTAATCCTGTTACCAGTGGCTGCTGCCAGTGGCGATAAGTCGTGTCTTACCGGGTTGGAC
TCAAGACGATAGTTACCGGATAAGGCGCAGCGGTCGGGCTGAACGGGGGGTTCGTGCACACAGCCCAGCT
TGGAGCGAACGACCTACACCGAACTGAGATACCTACAGCGTGAGCTATGAGAAAGCGCCACGCTTCCCGA
AGGGAGAAAGGCGGACAGGTATCCGGTAAGCGGCAGGGTCGGAACAGGAGAGCGCACGAGGGAGCTTCCA
GGGGGAAACGCCTGGTATCTTTATAGTCCTGTCGGGTTTCGCCACCTCTGACTTGAGCGTCGATTTTTGT
GATGCTCGTCAGGGGGGCGGAGCCTATGGAAA
